Addgene plasmid #143577: TFORF2204
Purpose: Lentiviral vector for overexpressing transcription factor ORFs with unique 24-bp barcodes. Barcodes facilitate identification of transcription factors in pooled screens.
Depositing lab: Feng Zhang. Depositing organization: Broad Institute. Publication: A transcription factor atlas of directed differentiation. Joung J, Ma S, Tay T, Geiger-Schuller KR, Kirchgatterer PC, Verdine VK, Guo B, Arias-Garcia MA, Allen WE, Singh A, Kuksenko O, Abudayyeh OO, Gootenberg JS, Fu Z, Macrae RK, Buenrostro JD, Regev A, Zhang F. Cell. 2023 Jan 5;186(1):209-229.e26. doi: 10.1016/j.cell.2022.11.026. PubMed 36608654.
Backbone
  Vector backbone: pLX_TRC317
  Backbone manufacturer: Broad Institute Genetic Perturbation Platform
  Backbone size w/o insert (bp): 8264
  Vector type: Mammalian Expression, Lentiviral
  Selectable markers: Puromycin
Growth in bacteria
  Bacterial resistance: Ampicillin, 100 μg/mL
  Growth temperature: 37°C
  Growth strain: NEB Stable
  Copy number: High Copy
Gene/Insert
  Gene/Insert name: MYNN
  Species: H. sapiens (human)
  Insert size (bp): 1847
  Entrez Gene: MYNN (a.k.a. SBBIZ1, OSZF, ZBTB31, ZNF902)
  Promoter: EF1a
  Cloning method: Unknown
  Sequencing primers: 5′ GGGTGGAGACTGAAGTTAGGCCAG; 3′ CACATAGCGTAAAAGGAGCAACATAG
Terms and licenses: Academic/Nonprofit Terms; Industry Terms: Not Available to Industry
Depositor comments: NM_001185119,ENST00000544106 . The transcription factor ORF portion of this plasmid was synthesized by Genewiz. Please test multiple small colonies in case of plasmid recombination. To make this collection available in a timely manner, a portion of this collection was not fully sequenced by Addgene. If an Addgene verified full plasmid sequence is not available, please contact us prior to placing an order to request the full sequence.
How to cite: TFORF2204 was a gift from Feng Zhang (Addgene plasmid # 143577 ; http://n2t.net/addgene:143577 ; RRID:Addgene_143577)
