[The description below was written by a language model from this plasmid's Addgene catalogue record and pLannotate feature annotations shown in this document.]
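Description:
TFORF2204 is a lentiviral mammalian expression plasmid built on the pLX_TRC317 backbone, carrying the human transcription factor MYNN (myoneurin, also known as ZBTB31, OSZF, ZNF902 or SBBIZ1) as a synthesized open reading frame. It belongs to a barcoded transcription factor ORF collection in which each clone carries a unique 24-bp barcode, so that individual factors can be identified by sequencing in pooled overexpression screens. The barcode is not annotated as a feature in the table. In bacteria the plasmid replicates from a high-copy ColE1/pUC-type origin and is selected with ampicillin through the β-lactamase gene. An f1 origin and remnants of lac and T7/T3 cloning sequences are also present in the backbone. The depositor notes that the plasmid can recombine, which is a common concern with LTR-containing vectors.

The viral portion follows a third-generation, self-inactivating design. An RSV promoter fused to a truncated HIV-1 5' LTR drives genomic RNA production in packaging cells, followed by the Ψ packaging signal with a gag fragment, the Rev response element for nuclear export, a cPPT/CTS element, and a ΔU3 3' LTR with a downstream SV40 polyadenylation signal. Two expression units lie between the LTRs. An SV40 early promoter drives puromycin N-acetyltransferase for selecting transduced cells, and the strong constitutive EF-1α promoter drives the MYNN coding sequence. A WPRE downstream of the ORF enhances transcript stability and expression. The short U6 promoter fragment annotated between the ORF and the WPRE is probably a residual or primer-binding sequence rather than a functional promoter. The construct is intended for stable MYNN overexpression in mammalian cells, for example in directed differentiation screens.
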