Features (pLannotate 1.2.2; 31 found; start..end, strand, type, name):
      5..231     +  promoter       RSV promoter: Rous sarcoma virus enhancer/promoter
    232..412     +  LTR            5' LTR (truncated): truncated 5' long terminal repeat (LTR) from HIV-1
    459..584     +  misc_feature   HIV-1 Ψ: packaging signal of human immunodeficiency virus type 1
    568..931     +  CDS            HIV-1 gag (fragment): gag protein from human immunodeficiency virus 1; gag
   1077..1310    +  misc_feature   RRE: The Rev response element (RRE) of HIV-1 allows for Rev-dependent mRNA export from the nucleus to the cytoplasm.
   1687..1713    +  CDS            Rev (fragment): human immunodeficiency virus 1 (HIV-1) Rev protein; rev; enhances nuclear export of unspliced and incompletely spliced viral mRNAs
   1720..1743    +  promoter       SV40 promoter (fragment): SV40 early promoter
   1744..1815    +  promoter       SV40 promoter (fragment): SV40 enhancer and early promoter
   1839..1974    +  rep_origin     SV40 ori: SV40 origin of replication
   2020..2616    +  CDS            PuroR (fragment): puromycin N-acetyltransferase; pac from Streptomyces; confers resistance to puromycin
   2665..2782    +  misc_feature   cPPT/CTS: central polypurine tract and central termination sequence of HIV-1
   2847..2913    +  CDS            small t antigen (fragment): SV40 (simian virus 40) small t antigen
   2920..4098    +  promoter       EF-1α promoter: strong constitutive promoter for human elongation factor EF-1α
   4115..5857    +  CDS            MYNN: MYNN_HUMAN - Also known as OSZF, ZBTB31. Experimental evidence at protein level: Swiss-Prot protein existence level 1. From Homo sapiens (Human).
   5873..5926    +  promoter       U6 promoter (fragment): RNA polymerase III promoter for human U6 snRNA
   5968..6556    +  misc_feature   WPRE: woodchuck hepatitis virus posttranscriptional regulatory element
   6607..6626    +  misc_feature   cPPT/CTS (fragment): central polypurine tract and central termination sequence of HIV-1
   6628..6861    +  LTR            3' LTR (ΔU3): self-inactivating 3' long terminal repeat (LTR) from HIV-1
   6939..7060    +  polyA_signal   SV40 poly(A) signal: SV40 polyadenylation signal
   7100..7235    +  rep_origin     SV40 ori: SV40 origin of replication
   7256..7274    -  promoter       T7 promoter: promoter for bacteriophage T7 RNA polymerase
   7282..7437    +  CDS            lacZα (fragment): LacZα fragment of β-galactosidase; lacZ fragment
   7442..7870    +  rep_origin     f1 ori (sequence partly withheld): f1 bacteriophage origin of replication; arrow indicates direction of (+) strand synthesis
   7923..8027    +  promoter       AmpR promoter: bla
   8028..8888    +  CDS            AmpR: β-lactamase; bla; confers resistance to ampicillin, carbenicillin, and related antibiotics
   9059..9647    +  rep_origin     ori: high-copy-number ColE1/pMB1/pBR322/pUC origin of replication
   9830..9922    +  CDS            lacI (fragment): lac repressor; lacI; The lac repressor binds to the lac operator to inhibit transcription in E. coli. This inhibition can be relieved by adding lactose or isopropyl-β-D-thiogalactopyranoside (IPTG).
   9935..9956    +  protein_bind   CAP binding site: CAP binding activates transcription in the presence of cAMP. E. coli catabolite activator protein
   9971..10001   +  promoter       lac promoter: promoter for the E. coli lac operon
  10009..10025   +  protein_bind   lac operator: The lac repressor binds to the lac operator to inhibit transcription in E. coli. This inhibition can be relieved by adding lactose or isopropyl-β-D-thiogalactopyranoside (IPTG). lac repressor encoded by lacI
  10070..10088   +  promoter       T3 promoter: promoter for bacteriophage T3 RNA polymerase
>Addgene plasmid #143577 | TFORF2204 | addgene full sequence | sequence record 400387 | Addgene NGS Result
TTAATGTAGTCTTATGCAATACTCTTGTAGTCTTGCAACATGGTAACGATGAGTTAGCAACATGCCTTAC
AAGGAGAGAAAAAGCACCGTGCATGCCGATTGGTGGAAGTAAGGTGGTACGATCGTGCCTTATTAGGAAG
GCAACAGACGGGTCTGACATGGATTGGACGAACCACTGAATTGCCGCATTGCAGAGATATTGTATTTAAG
TGCCTAGCTCGATACATAAACGGGTCTCTCTGGTTAGACCAGATCTGAGCCTGGGAGCTCTCTGGCTAAC
TAGGGAACCCACTGCTTAAGCCTCAATAAAGCTTGCCTTGAGTGCTTCAAGTAGTGTGTGCCCGTCTGTT
GTGTGACTCTGGTAACTAGAGATCCCTCAGACCCTTTTAGTCAGTGTGGAAAATCTCTAGCAGTGGCGCC
CGAACAGGGACTTGAAAGCGAAAGGGAAACCAGAGGAGCTCTCTCGACGCAGGACTCGGCTTGCTGAAGC
GCGCACGGCAAGAGGCGAGGGGCGGCGACTGGTGAGTACGCCAAAAATTTTGACTAGCGGAGGCTAGAAG
GAGAGAGATGGGTGCGAGAGCGTCAGTATTAAGCGGGGGAGAATTAGATCGCGATGGGAAAAAATTCGGT
TAAGGCCAGGGGGAAAGAAAAAATATAAATTAAAACATATAGTATGGGCAAGCAGGGAGCTAGAACGATT
CGCAGTTAATCCTGGCCTGTTAGAAACATCAGAAGGCTGTAGACAAATACTGGGACAGCTACAACCATCC
CTTCAGACAGGATCAGAAGAACTTAGATCATTATATAATACAGTAGCAACCCTCTATTGTGTGCATCAAA
GGATAGAGATAAAAGACACCAAGGAAGCTTTAGACAAGATAGAGGAAGAGCAAAACAAAAGTAAGACCAC
CGCACAGCAAGCGGCCGCTGATCTTCAGACCTGGAGGAGGAGATATGAGGGACAATTGGAGAAGTGAATT
ATATAAATATAAAGTAGTAAAAATTGAACCATTAGGAGTAGCACCCACCAAGGCAAAGAGAAGAGTGGTG
CAGAGAGAAAAAAGAGCAGTGGGAATAGGAGCTTTGTTCCTTGGGTTCTTGGGAGCAGCAGGAAGCACTA
TGGGCGCAGCGTCAATGACGCTGACGGTACAGGCCAGACAATTATTGTCTGGTATAGTGCAGCAGCAGAA
CAATTTGCTGAGGGCTATTGAGGCGCAACAGCATCTGTTGCAACTCACAGTCTGGGGCATCAAGCAGCTC
CAGGCAAGAATCCTGGCTGTGGAAAGATACCTAAAGGATCAACAGCTCCTGGGGATTTGGGGTTGCTCTG
GAAAACTCATTTGCACCACTGCTGTGCCTTGGAATGCTAGTTGGAGTAATAAATCTCTGGAACAGATTTG
GAATCACACGACCTGGATGGAGTGGGACAGAGAAATTAACAATTACACAAGCTTAATACACTCCTTAATT
GAAGAATCGCAAAACCAGCAAGAAAAGAATGAACAAGAATTATTGGAATTAGATAAATGGGCAAGTTTGT
GGAATTGGTTTAACATAACAAATTGGCTGTGGTATATAAAATTATTCATAATGATAGTAGGAGGCTTGGT
AGGTTTAAGAATAGTTTTTGCTGTACTTTCTATAGTGAATAGAGTTAGGCAGGGATATTCACCATTATCG
TTTCAGACCCACCTCCCAACCCCGAGGGGACCCATGCATTGCATCTCAATTAGTCAGCAACCAGGTGTGG
AAAGTCCCCAGGCTCCCCAGCAGGCAGAAGTATGCAAAGCATGCGTCTCAATTAGTCAGCAACCATAGTC
CCGCCCCTAACTCCGCCCATCCCGCCCCTAACTCCGCCCAGTTCCGCCCATTCTCCGCCCCATGGCTGAC
TAATTTTTTTTATTTATGCAGAGGCCGAGGCCGCCTCGGCCTCTGAGCTATTCCAGAAGTAGTGAGGAGG
CTTTTTTGGAGGCCTAGGCTTTTGCAAAAAGCTTTCTAGAGGTACCACCGGAGCTTACCATGACCGAGTA
CAAGCCCACGGTGCGCCTCGCCACCCGCGACGACGTCCCCAGGGCCGTACGCACCCTCGCCGCCGCGTTC
GCCGACTACCCCGCCACGCGCCACACCGTCGATCCGGACCGCCACATCGAGCGGGTCACCGAGCTGCAAG
AACTCTTCCTCACGCGCGTCGGGCTCGACATCGGCAAGGTGTGGGTCGCGGACGACGGCGCCGCCGTGGC
GGTCTGGACCACGCCGGAGAGCGTCGAAGCGGGGGCGGTGTTCGCCGAGATCGGCCCGCGCATGGCCGAG
TTGAGCGGTTCCCGGCTGGCCGCGCAGCAACAGATGGAAGGCCTCCTGGCGCCGCACCGGCCCAAGGAGC
CCGCGTGGTTCCTGGCCACCGTCGGCGTCTCGCCCGACCACCAGGGCAAGGGTCTGGGCAGCGCCGTCGT
GCTCCCCGGAGTGGAGGCGGCCGAGCGCGCCGGGGTGCCCGCCTTCCTGGAGACCTCCGCGCCCCGCAAC
CTCCCCTTCTACGAGCGGCTCGGCTTCACCGTCACCGCCGACGTCGAGGTGCCCGAAGGACCGCGCACCT
GGTGCATGACCCGCAAGCCCGGTGCCAGTTAACGAATTCTAGATCTTGAGACAAATGGCAGTATTCATCC
ACAATTTTAAAAGAAAAGGGGGGATTGGGGGGTACAGTGCAGGGGAAAGAATAGTAGACATAATAGCAAC
AGACATACAAACTAAAGAATTACAAAAACAAATTACAAAAATTCAAAATTTTCGGGTTTATTACAGGGAC
AGCAGAGATCCACTTTGGCGCCGGCTCGAGGCCTGCAGGTGCAAAGATGGATAAAGTTTTAAACAGAGAG
GAATCTTTGCAGCTAATGGACCTTCTAGGTCTTGAAAGGAGTGGGAATTGGCTCCGGTGCCCGTCAGTGG
GCAGAGCGCACATCGCCCACAGTCCCCGAGAAGTTGGGGGGAGGGGTCGGCAATTGAACCGGTGCCTAGA
GAAGGTGGCGCGGGGTAAACTGGGAAAGTGATGTCGTGTACTGGCTCCGCCTTTTTCCCGAGGGTGGGGG
AGAACCGTATATAAGTGCAGTAGTCGCCGTGAACGTTCTTTTTCGCAACGGGTTTGCCGCCAGAACACAG
GTAAGTGCCGTGTGTGGTTCCCGCGGGCCTGGCCTCTTTACGGGTTATGGCCCTTGCGTGCCTTGAATTA
CTTCCACCTGGCTGCAGTACGTGATTCTTGATCCCGAGCTTCGGGTTGGAAGTGGGTGGGAGAGTTCGAG
GCCTTGCGCTTAAGGAGCCCCTTCGCCTCGTGCTTGAGTTGAGGCCTGGCCTGGGCGCTGGGGCCGCCGC
GTGCGAATCTGGTGGCACCTTCGCGCCTGTCTCGCTGCTTTCGATAAGTCTCTAGCCATTTAAAATTTTT
GATGACCTGCTGCGACGCTTTTTTTCTGGCAAGATAGTCTTGTAAATGCGGGCCAAGATCTGCACACTGG
TATTTCGGTTTTTGGGGCCGCGGGCGGCGACGGGGCCCGTGCGTCCCAGCGCACATGTTCGGCGAGGCGG
GGCCTGCGAGCGCGGCCACCGAGAATCGGACGGGGGTAGTCTCAAGCTGGCCGGCCTGCTCTGGTGCCTG
GCCTCGCGCCGCCGTGTATCGCCCCGCCCTGGGCGGCAAGGCTGGCCCGGTCGGCACCAGTTGCGTGAGC
GGAAAGATGGCCGCTTCCCGGCCCTGCTGCAGGGAGCTCAAAATGGAGGACGCGGCGCTCGGGAGAGCGG
GCGGGTGAGTCACCCACACAAAGGAAAAGGGCCTTTCCGTCCTCAGCCGTCGCTTCATGTGACTCCACGG
AGTACCGGGCGCCGTCCAGGCACCTCGATTAGTTCTCGAGCTTTTGGAGTACGTCGTCTTTAGGTTGGGG
GGAGGGGTTTTATGCGATGGAGTTTCCCCACACTGAGTGGGTGGAGACTGAAGTTAGGCCAGCTTGGCAC
TTGATGTAATTCTCCTTGGAATTTGCCCTTTTTGAGTTTGGATCTTGGTTCATTCTCAAGCCTCAGACAG
TGGTTCAAAGTTTTTTTCTTCCATTTCAGGTGTCGTGAGGCTAGCACCGCCACCATGCAGTATTCGCACC
ACTGTGAGCACCTTTTAGAGAGACTGAACAAACAGCGGGAAGCAGGTTTTCTCTGTGACTGTACCATAGT
GATTGGGGAATTCCAGTTTAAAGCTCATAGGAATGTGCTGGCCTCCTTTAGTGAGTATTTTGGTGCGATC
TACAGAAGCACTTCTGAGAACAATGTCTTTCTTGATCAGAGTCAGGTGAAGGCTGATGGATTTCAGAAAC
TGTTGGAGTTTATATACACAGGAACTTTAAATCTTGACAGTTGGAATGTTAAAGAAATTCATCAGGCTGC
TGACTATCTCAAAGTGGAAGAGGTGGTCACTAAATGCAAAATAAAGATGGAAGATTTTGCTTTTATTGCT
AATCCTTCTTCTACAGAGATATCTAGTATTACTGGAAACATTGAATTGAATCAACAGACTTGTCTTCTTA
CTCTGCGAGATTATAATAATCGAGAGAAATCAGAAGTATCTACAGATTTGATTCAGGCAAATCCTAAACA
AGGCGCGTTAGCGAAAAAGTCATCTCAAACGAAAAAGAAGAAGAAGGCTTTCAACTCCCCGAAAACAGGG
CAGAATAAAACAGTGCAATATCCCAGTGACATCTTAGAGAATGCATCTGTTGAATTATTCCTAGATGCAA
ATAAACTGCCCACACCTGTAGTAGAACAAGTTGCACAAATAAATGATAATTCAGAACTCGAGTTGACATC
AGTTGTGGAAAATACTTTTCCAGCACAAGATATTGTGCACACTGTTACAGTGAAACGGAAACGTGGAAAA
TCACAGCCAAACTGTGCTCTGAAAGAACACTCTATGTCTAATATAGCCAGCGTCAAGAGTCCTTATGAGG
CGGAGAACTCCGGGGAAGAGCTGGATCAGAGGTATTCCAAGGCCAAGCCAATGTGTAACACATGTGGGAA
AGTGTTTTCAGAAGCCAGCAGTTTGAGAAGGCACATGAGAATACATAAAGGAGTCAAACCTTACGTCTGC
CACTTATGTGGAAAGGCATTTACCCAATGTAACCAGCTGAAAACGCATGTAAGAACTCATACAGGTGAGA
AGCCATACAAATGTGAATTGTGTGATAAAGGATTTGCTCAGAAATGTCAGCTAGTCTTCCATAGTCGCAT
GCATCATGGTGAAGAAAAACCCTATAAATGTGATGTATGCAACTTACAGTTTGCAACTTCTAGCAATCTC
AAGATTCATGCAAGGAAGCATAGTGGAGAGAAGCCATATGTCTGTGATAGGTGTGGACAGAGATTTGCTC
AAGCCAGCACACTGACCTATCATGTCCGTAGGCATACTGGAGAAAAGCCTTATGTATGTGATACCTGTGG
GAAGGCATTTGCTGTCTCTAGTTCTCTTATCACTCATTCTCGAAAACATACAGGTGAAAAACCATACATA
TGTGGTATTTGTGGGAAAAGTTTTATTTCCTCAGGAGAGCTCAACAAACACTTTCGGTCCCATACAGGTG
CAGATAAAACTCTAGACTCCAGTGCAGAGGATCATACTTTGAGTGAACAGGATTCCATACAAAAAAGTCC
TTTATCAGAAACTATGGATGTGAAGCCTTCTGATATGACTTTACCATTAGCTCTTCCACTTGGGACTGAG
GACCATCACATGCTTCTGCCTGTCACGGATACTCAGTCTCCTACATCAGATACATTGTTGAGGTCAACTG
TGAATGGGTATTCAGAACCACAGTTGATTTTTTTACAACAATTATACTAGTAATGAACTAGTCCGTAACT
TGAAAGTATTTCGATTTCTTGGCTTTATATATCTTGTGGAAAGGACGAGAGAGTAGAGATATATCGAATA
TTACGCGTTAAGTCGACAATCAACCTCTGGATTACAAAATTTGTGAAAGATTGACTGGTATTCTTAACTA
TGTTGCTCCTTTTACGCTATGTGGATACGCTGCTTTAATGCCTTTGTATCATGCTATTGCTTCCCGTATG
GCTTTCATTTTCTCCTCCTTGTATAAATCCTGGTTGCTGTCTCTTTATGAGGAGTTGTGGCCCGTTGTCA
GGCAACGTGGCGTGGTGTGCACTGTGTTTGCTGACGCAACCCCCACTGGTTGGGGCATTGCCACCACCTG
TCAGCTCCTTTCCGGGACTTTCGCTTTCCCCCTCCCTATTGCCACGGCGGAACTCATCGCCGCCTGCCTT
GCCCGCTGCTGGACAGGGGCTCGGCTGTTGGGCACTGACAATTCCGTGGTGTTGTCGGGGAAATCATCGT
CCTTTCCTTGGCTGCTCGCCTGTGTTGCCACCTGGATTCTGCGCGGGACGTCCTTCTGCTACGTCCCTTC
GGCCCTCAATCCAGCGGACCTTCCTTCCCGCGGCCTGCTGCCGGCTCTGCGGCCTCTTCCGCGTCTTCGC
CTTCGCCCTCAGACGAGTCGGATCTCCCTTTGGGCCGCCTCCCCGCGTCGACTTTAAGACCAATGACTTA
CAAGGCAGCTGTAGATCTTAGCCACTTTTTAAAAGAAAAGGGGGGACTGGAAGGGCTAATTCACTCCCAA
CGAAGACAAGATCTGCTTTTTGCTTGTACTGGGTCTCTCTGGTTAGACCAGATCTGAGCCTGGGAGCTCT
CTGGCTAACTAGGGAACCCACTGCTTAAGCCTCAATAAAGCTTGCCTTGAGTGCTTCAAGTAGTGTGTGC
CCGTCTGTTGTGTGACTCTGGTAACTAGAGATCCCTCAGACCCTTTTAGTCAGTGTGGAAAATCTCTAGC
AGTACGTATAGTAGTTCATGTCATCTTATTATTCAGTATTTATAACTTGCAAAGAAATGAATATCAGAGA
GTGAGAGGAACTTGTTTATTGCAGCTTATAATGGTTACAAATAAAGCAATAGCATCACAAATTTCACAAA
TAAAGCATTTTTTTCACTGCATTCTAGTTGTGGTTTGTCCAAACTCATCAATGTATCTTATCATGTCTGG
CTCTAGCTATCCCGCCCCTAACTCCGCCCATCCCGCCCCTAACTCCGCCCAGTTCCGCCCATTCTCCGCC
CCATGGCTGACTAATTTTTTTTATTTATGCAGAGGCCGAGGCCGCCTCGGCCTCTGAGCTATTCCAGAAG
TAGTGAGGAGGCTTTTTTGGAGGCCTAGGGACGTACCCAATTCGCCCTATAGTGAGTCGTATTACGCGCG
CTCACTGGCCGTCGTTTTACAACGTCGTGACTGGGAAAACCCTGGCGTTACCCAACTTAATCGCCTTGCA
GCACATCCCCCTTTCGCCAGCTGGCGTAATAGCGAAGAGGCCCGCACCGATCGCCCTTCCCAACAGTTGC
GCAGCCTGAATGGCGAATGGG
[124 nt withheld, positions 7442-7565]
C
[91 nt withheld, positions 7567-7657]
A
[49 nt withheld, positions 7659-7707]
CCTTTGACGTTGGAGTCCACGTTCTTT
[37 nt withheld, positions 7735-7771]
ACCCTATCTCGGTCTATTCTTTTGATTTATAAGGGATTTTGCCGATTTCGGCCTATTGGTTAAAAAATGA
GCTGATTTAACAAAAATTTAACGCGAATTTTAACAAAATATTAACGCTTACAATTTAGGTGGCACTTTTC
GGGGAAATGTGCGCGGAACCCCTATTTGTTTATTTTTCTAAATACATTCAAATATGTATCCGCTCATGAG
ACAATAACCCTGATAAATGCTTCAATAATATTGAAAAAGGAAGAGTATGAGTATTCAACATTTCCGTGTC
GCCCTTATTCCCTTTTTTGCGGCATTTTGCCTTCCTGTTTTTGCTCACCCAGAAACGCTGGTGAAAGTAA
AAGATGCTGAAGATCAGTTGGGTGCACGAGTGGGTTACATCGAACTGGATCTCAACAGCGGTAAGATCCT
TGAGAGTTTTCGCCCCGAAGAACGTTTTCCAATGATGAGCACTTTTAAAGTTCTGCTATGTGGCGCGGTA
TTATCCCGTATTGACGCCGGGCAAGAGCAACTCGGTCGCCGCATACACTATTCTCAGAATGACTTGGTTG
AGTACTCACCAGTCACAGAAAAGCATCTTACGGATGGCATGACAGTAAGAGAATTATGCAGTGCTGCCAT
AACCATGAGTGATAACACTGCGGCCAACTTACTTCTGACAACGATCGGAGGACCGAAGGAGCTAACCGCT
TTTTTGCACAACATGGGGGATCATGTAACTCGCCTTGATCGTTGGGAACCGGAGCTGAATGAAGCCATAC
CAAACGACGAGCGTGACACCACGATGCCTGTAGCAATGGCAACAACGTTGCGCAAACTATTAACTGGCGA
ACTACTTACTCTAGCTTCCCGGCAACAATTAATAGACTGGATGGAGGCGGATAAAGTTGCAGGACCACTT
CTGCGCTCGGCCCTTCCGGCTGGCTGGTTTATTGCTGATAAATCTGGAGCCGGTGAGCGTGGGTCTCGCG
GTATCATTGCAGCACTGGGGCCAGATGGTAAGCCCTCCCGTATCGTAGTTATCTACACGACGGGGAGTCA
GGCAACTATGGATGAACGAAATAGACAGATCGCTGAGATAGGTGCCTCACTGATTAAGCATTGGTAACTG
TCAGACCAAGTTTACTCATATATACTTTAGATTGATTTAAAACTTCATTTTTAATTTAAAAGGATCTAGG
TGAAGATCCTTTTTGATAATCTCATGACCAAAATCCCTTAACGTGAGTTTTCGTTCCACTGAGCGTCAGA
CCCCGTAGAAAAGATCAAAGGATCTTCTTGAGATCCTTTTTTTCTGCGCGTAATCTGCTGCTTGCAAACA
AAAAAACCACCGCTACCAGCGGTGGTTTGTTTGCCGGATCAAGAGCTACCAACTCTTTTTCCGAAGGTAA
CTGGCTTCAGCAGAGCGCAGATACCAAATACTGTTCTTCTAGTGTAGCCGTAGTTAGGCCACCACTTCAA
GAACTCTGTAGCACCGCCTACATACCTCGCTCTGCTAATCCTGTTACCAGTGGCTGCTGCCAGTGGCGAT
AAGTCGTGTCTTACCGGGTTGGACTCAAGACGATAGTTACCGGATAAGGCGCAGCGGTCGGGCTGAACGG
GGGGTTCGTGCACACAGCCCAGCTTGGAGCGAACGACCTACACCGAACTGAGATACCTACAGCGTGAGCT
ATGAGAAAGCGCCACGCTTCCCGAAGGGAGAAAGGCGGACAGGTATCCGGTAAGCGGCAGGGTCGGAACA
GGAGAGCGCACGAGGGAGCTTCCAGGGGGAAACGCCTGGTATCTTTATAGTCCTGTCGGGTTTCGCCACC
TCTGACTTGAGCGTCGATTTTTGTGATGCTCGTCAGGGGGGCGGAGCCTATGGAAAAACGCCAGCAACGC
GGCCTTTTTACGGTTCCTGGCCTTTTGCTGGCCTTTTGCTCACATGTTCTTTCCTGCGTTATCCCCTGAT
TCTGTGGATAACCGTATTACCGCCTTTGAGTGAGCTGATACCGCTCGCCGCAGCCGAACGACCGAGCGCA
GCGAGTCAGTGAGCGAGGAAGCGGAAGAGCGCCCAATACGCAAACCGCCTCTCCCCGCGCGTTGGCCGAT
TCATTAATGCAGCTGGCACGACAGGTTTCCCGACTGGAAAGCGGGCAGTGAGCGCAACGCAATTAATGTG
AGTTAGCTCACTCATTAGGCACCCCAGGCTTTACACTTTATGCTTCCGGCTCGTATGTTGTGTGGAATTG
TGAGCGGATAACAATTTCACACAGGAAACAGCTATGACCATGATTACGCCAAGCGCGCAATTAACCCTCA
CTAAAGGGAACAAAAGCTGGAGCTGCAAGC
