>Addgene plasmid #143577 | TFORF2204 | depositor partial sequence | sequence record 282861 | Insert
ACCGCCACCATGCAGTATTCGCACCACTGTGAGCACCTTTTAGAGAGACTGAACAAACAGCGGGAAGCAG
GTTTTCTCTGTGACTGTACCATAGTGATTGGGGAATTCCAGTTTAAAGCTCATAGGAATGTGCTGGCCTC
CTTTAGTGAGTATTTTGGTGCGATCTACAGAAGCACTTCTGAGAACAATGTCTTTCTTGATCAGAGTCAG
GTGAAGGCTGATGGATTTCAGAAACTGTTGGAGTTTATATACACAGGAACTTTAAATCTTGACAGTTGGA
ATGTTAAAGAAATTCATCAGGCTGCTGACTATCTCAAAGTGGAAGAGGTGGTCACTAAATGCAAAATAAA
GATGGAAGATTTTGCTTTTATTGCTAATCCTTCTTCTACAGAGATATCTAGTATTACTGGAAACATTGAA
TTGAATCAACAGACTTGTCTTCTTACTCTGCGAGATTATAATAATCGAGAGAAATCAGAAGTATCTACAG
ATTTGATTCAGGCAAATCCTAAACAAGGCGCGTTAGCGAAAAAGTCATCTCAAACGAAAAAGAAGAAGAA
GGCTTTCAACTCCCCGAAAACAGGGCAGAATAAAACAGTGCAATATCCCAGTGACATCTTAGAGAATGCA
TCTGTTGAATTATTCCTAGATGCAAATAAACTGCCCACACCTGTAGTAGAACAAGTTGCACAAATAAATG
ATAATTCAGAACTCGAGTTGACATCAGTTGTGGAAAATACTTTTCCAGCACAAGATATTGTGCACACTGT
TACAGTGAAACGGAAACGTGGAAAATCACAGCCAAACTGTGCTCTGAAAGAACACTCTATGTCTAATATA
GCCAGCGTCAAGAGTCCTTATGAGGCGGAGAACTCCGGGGAAGAGCTGGATCAGAGGTATTCCAAGGCCA
AGCCAATGTGTAACACATGTGGGAAAGTGTTTTCAGAAGCCAGCAGTTTGAGAAGGCACATGAGAATACA
TAAAGGAGTCAAACCTTACGTCTGCCACTTATGTGGAAAGGCATTTACCCAATGTAACCAGCTGAAAACG
CATGTAAGAACTCATACAGGTGAGAAGCCATACAAATGTGAATTGTGTGATAAAGGATTTGCTCAGAAAT
GTCAGCTAGTCTTCCATAGTCGCATGCATCATGGTGAAGAAAAACCCTATAAATGTGATGTATGCAACTT
ACAGTTTGCAACTTCTAGCAATCTCAAGATTCATGCAAGGAAGCATAGTGGAGAGAAGCCATATGTCTGT
GATAGGTGTGGACAGAGATTTGCTCAAGCCAGCACACTGACCTATCATGTCCGTAGGCATACTGGAGAAA
AGCCTTATGTATGTGATACCTGTGGGAAGGCATTTGCTGTCTCTAGTTCTCTTATCACTCATTCTCGAAA
ACATACAGGTGAAAAACCATACATATGTGGTATTTGTGGGAAAAGTTTTATTTCCTCAGGAGAGCTCAAC
AAACACTTTCGGTCCCATACAGGTGCAGATAAAACTCTAGACTCCAGTGCAGAGGATCATACTTTGAGTG
AACAGGATTCCATACAAAAAAGTCCTTTATCAGAAACTATGGATGTGAAGCCTTCTGATATGACTTTACC
ATTAGCTCTTCCACTTGGGACTGAGGACCATCACATGCTTCTGCCTGTCACGGATACTCAGTCTCCTACA
TCAGATACATTGTTGAGGTCAACTGTGAATGGGTATTCAGAACCACAGTTGATTTTTTTACAACAATTAT
ACTAGTAATGAACTAGTCCGTAACTTGAAAGTATTTCGATTTCTTGGCTTTATATATCTTGTGGAAAGGA
CGAGAGAGTAGAGATATATCGAATATT
