>Addgene plasmid #143577 | TFORF2204 | depositor partial sequence | sequence record 282862 | Barcode
GAGAGTAGAGATATATCGAATATT
